>Addgene plasmid #44383 | pACYC-PLlambda-alkSm4-3 | depositor full sequence | sequence record 60520 | pACYC-PLlambda-alkSm4-3 sequence 6633 bps
GAATTCCGGATGAGCATTCATCAGGCGGGCAAGAATGTGAATAAAGGCCGGATAAAACTTGTGCTTATTT
TTCTTTACGGTCTTTAAAAAGGCCGTAATATCCAGCTGAACGGTCTGGTTATAGGTACATTGAGCAACTG
ACTGAAATGCCTCAAAATGTTCTTTACGATGCCATTGGGATATATCAACGGTGGTATATCCAGTGATTTT
TTTCTCCATTTTAGCTTCCTTAGCTCCTGAAAATCTCGATAACTCAAAAAATACGCCCGGTAGTGATCTT
ATTTCATTATGGTGAAAGTTGGAACCTCTTACGTGCCGATCAACGTCTCATTTTCGCCAAAAGTTGGCCC
AGGGCTTCCCGGTATCAACAGGGACACCAGGATTTATTTATTCTGCGAAGTGATCTTCCGTCACAGGTAT
TTATTCGGCGCAAAGTGCGTCGGGTGATGCTGCCAACTTACTGATTTAGTGTATGATGGTGTTTTTGAGG
TGCTCCAGTGGCTTCTGTTTCTATCAGCTGTCCCTCCTGTTCAGCTACTGACGGGGTGGTGCGTAACGGC
AAAAGCACCGCCGGACATCAGCGCTAGCGGAGTGTATACTGGCTTACTATGTTGGCACTGATGAGGGTGT
CAGTGAAGTGCTTCATGTGGCAGGAGAAAAAAGGCTGCACCGGTGCGTCAGCAGAATATGTGATACAGGA
TATATTCCGCTTCCTCGCTCACTGACTCGCTACGCTCGGTCGTTCGACTGCGGCGAGCGGAAATGGCTTA
CGAACGGGGCGGAGATTTCCTGGAAGATGCCAGGAAGATACTTAACAGGGAAGTGAGAGGGCCGCGGCAA
AGCCGTTTTTCCATAGGCTCCGCCCCCCTGACAAGCATCACGAAATCTGACGCTCAAATCAGTGGTGGCG
AAACCCGACAGGACTATAAAGATACCAGGCGTTTCCCCCTGGCGGCTCCCTCGTGCGCTCTCCTGTTCCT
GCCTTTCGGTTTACCGGTGTCATTCCGCTGTTATGGCCGCGTTTGTCTCATTCCACGCCTGACACTCAGT
TCCGGGTAGGCAGTTCGCTCCAAGCTGGACTGTATGCACGAACCCCCCGTTCAGTCCGACCGCTGCGCCT
TATCCGGTAACTATCGTCTTGAGTCCAACCCGGAAAGACATGCAAAAGCACCACTGGCAGCAGCCACTGG
TAATTGATTTAGAGGAGTTAGTCTTGAAGTCATGCGCCGGTTAAGGCTAAACTGAAAGGACAAGTTTTGG
TGACTGCGCTCCTCCAAGCCAGTTACCTCGGTTCAAAGAGTTGGTAGCTCAGAGAACCTTCGAAAAACCG
CCCTGCAAGGCGGTTTTTTCGTTTTCAGAGCAAGAGATTACGCGCAGACCAAAACGATCTCAAGAAGATC
ATCTTATTAATCAGATAAAATATTTCTAGATAAGAAACCATTATTATCATGACATTAACCTATAAAAATA
GGCGTATCACGAGGCCCTTTCGTCTTCACCTCGAGTCCCTATCAGTGATAGAGATTGACATCCCTATCAG
TGATAGAGATACTGAGCACATCAGCAGGACGCACTGACCGAATTCATTAAAGAGGAGAAAGGTACCGCAT
GAAAATAATAATAAATAATGATTTCCCGGTCGCTAAGGTCGGAGCGGATCAAATTACGACTCTAGTAAGT
GCCAAAGTTCATAGTTGCATATATCGGCCAAGATTGAGTATCGCGGATGGAGCCGCTCCCAGAGTATGCC
TTTACAGAGCCCCACCTGGATATGGGAAAACCGTTGCTCTTGCGTTCGAGTGGCTACGCCACAGAACAGC
CGGACGTCCTGCAGTGTGGCTTTCTTTAAGAGCCAGTTCTTACAGTGAATTTGATATCTGCGCAGAGATT
ATTGAGCAGCTTGAAACTTTCGAAATGGTAAAATTCAGCCGTGTGAGAGAGGGTGTGAGCAAGCCTGCGC
TCTTGCGAGACCTTGCATCTAGTCTTTGGCAGAGCACCTCGAATAACGAGATAGAAACGCTAGTTTGTTT
GGATAATATTAATCATGACTTAGACTTGCCGTTGTTGCACGCACTTATGGAGTTTATGTTAAATACACCA
AAAAATATCAGGTTTGCAGTTGCAGGCAATACAATAAAAGGGTTCTCGCAGCTTAAACTTGCAGGCGCTA
TGCGGGAGTACACCGAGAAAGACTTGGCCTTTAGCGCAGAAGAGGCGGTGGCGTTAGCGGAGGCAGAGTC
TGTTCTTGGAGTTCCTGAAGAACAGATAGAGACCTTGGTGCAAGAAGTTGAGGGGTGGCCTGCTCTTGTA
GTTTTTTTGTTAAAGCGTGAGTTGCCGGCCAAGCATATTTCAGCAGTAGTTGAAGTAGACAATTACTTTA
GGGATGAAATATTTGAGGCGATTCCCGAGCGCTATCGTGTTTTTCTTGCAAATTCTTCATTGCTCGATTT
CGTGACGCCTGATCAATACAATTATGTATTCAAATGCGTCAATGGGGTCTCATGTATTAAGTATTTAAGC
ACTAATTACATGTTGCTTCGCCATGTGAGCGGTGAGCCAGCGCAGTTTACACTGCATCCAGTACTGCGTA
ATTTTCTACGAGAAATTACTTGGACTGAAAATCCTGCTAAAAGATCCTACCTGCTTAAGCGTGCAGCTTT
CTGGCATTGGCGTAGAGGTGAATACCAGTATGCAATACGAATATCCCTACGGGCGAATGACTGTCGCTGG
GCAGTCAGCATGTCTGAGAGAATAATTTTAGATTTGTCATTTCGTCAGGGCGAAATAGATGCGCTGAGAC
AGTGGCTGTTAGAGCTGCCGAAGCAGGCCTGGCACATAAAACCCATAGTGCTTATTAGTTACGCGTGGGT
ATTGTATTTCAGTCAGCAAGGCGCGCGAGCAGAGAAGTTAATTAAAGACCTATCTTCACAATCCGATAAA
AAAAATAAATGGCAAGAAAAGGAATGGCTGCAGCTTGTGCTTGCAATAGGTAAAGCAACGAAAGATGAAA
TGCTTACGAGTGAGGAGCTCTGTAATAAGTGGATTAGTTTATTTGGGGATTCAAACGCAGTTGGAAAAGG
GGCCGCGCTAACCTGTTTGGCTTTTATTTTTGCCAGTGAGTATAGATTTGCAGAGTTGGAGAAGGTGCTG
GCTCAGGCCCAAGCCGTGAATAAATTTGCAAAACAAAATTTTGCTTTTGGTTGGCTGTATGTCGCGAGGT
TTCAACAAGCCCTAGCAAGCGGAGAAATGGGCTGGGCGAGGCAGATTATAACTCAAGCACGCACAGACAG
TCGCGCGCAGATGATGGAATCCGAGTTTACTTCGAAAATGTTTGACGCTCTAGAGCTTGAGTTACATTAT
GAATTGCGCTGCTTGGACACCTCAGAAGAAAAGCTCTCCAAAATTTTAGAGTTCATTTCCAATCACGGGG
TGACAGACGTGTTTTTTTCCGTATGCCGTGCTGTGTCAGCTTGGCGGCTTGGAAGGAGTGACCTAAATGG
CTCCATTGAGATATTGGAGTGGGCGAAGGCGCATGCAGTTGAAAAAAATCTACCAAGATTGGAAGTTATG
AGCCAAATTGAGATCTATCAGCGCTTAGTCTGTCAAGGCATAACGGGCATAAATAATTTAAAAACTCTTG
AAGATCATAAGATTTTCTCCGGACAGCACTCAGCCCCCCTAAAAGCACGCCTGCTGCTTGTTCAATCACT
AGTGCTTTCCCGAGATCGGAACTTTCATAGTGCCGCGCACAGAGCGTTATTGGCTATTCAGCAAGCCCGT
AAAATTAACGCGGGCCAGCTGGAAGTCCGTGGATTATTGTGTTTGGCCGGAGCGCAGGCAGGTGCCGGTG
ATTTAAAAAAGGCTCAGCTTAACATTGTTTATGCAGTGGAGATAGCAAAACAGCTTCAATGCTTTCAAAC
AGTTCTTGATGATGTATGTTTAATTGAGCGAATAATTCCGGCTTCATGTGAAGCCTTCACAGCAGTTAAT
TTAGACCAAGCGATTGGGGCTTTTAGTCTTCCGCGAATAGTTGAGATTGGAAAGTCCGCAGAGAATAAAG
CTGACGCTTTATTGACACGGAAGCAGATTGCTGTCTTGAGGCTTGTAAAAGAGGGGTGCTCAAACAAACA
AATAGCAACAAATATGCATGTCACCGAAGATGCTATAAAGTGGCATATGAGGAAAATATTTGCCACCTTG
AATGTAGTGAATCGCACGCAAGCAACAATTGAAGCTGAGCGTCAAGGAATTATCTAAGGATCCTCTACGC
CGGACGCATCGTGGCCGGCATCACCGGCGCCACAGGTGCGGTTGCTGGCGCCTATATCGCCGACATCACC
GATGGGGAAGATCGGGCTCGCCACTTCGGGCTCATGAGCGCTTGTTTCGGCGTGGGTATGGTGGCAGGCC
CCGTGGCCGGGGGACTGTTGGGCGCCATCTCCTTGCATGCACCATTCCTTGCGGCGGCGGTGCTCAACGG
CCTCAACCTACTACTGGGCTGCTTCCTAATGCAGGAGTCGCATAAGGGAGAGCGTCGACCGATGCCCTTG
AGAGCCTTCAACCCAGTCAGCTCCTTCCGGTGGGCGCGGGGCATGACTATCGTCGCCGCACTTATGACTG
TCTTCTTTATCATGCAACTCGTAGGACAGGTGCCGGCAGCGCTCTGGGTCATTTTCGGCGAGGACCGCTT
TCGCTGGAGCGCGACGATGATCGGCCTGTCGCTTGCGGTATTCGGAATCTTGCACGCCCTCGCTCAAGCC
TTCGTCACTGGTCCCGCCACCAAACGTTTCGGCGAGAAGCAGGCCATTATCGCCGGCATGGCGGCCGACG
CGCTGGGCTACGTCTTGCTGGCGTTCGCGACGCGAGGCTGGATGGCCTTCCCCATTATGATTCTTCTCGC
TTCCGGCGGCATCGGGATGCCCGCGTTGCAGGCCATGCTGTCCAGGCAGGTAGATGACGACCATCAGGGA
CAGCTTCAAGGATCGCTCGCGGCTCTTACCAGCCTAACTTCGATCACTGGACCGCTGATCGTCACGGCGA
TTTATGCCGCCTCGGCGAGCACATGGAACGGGTTGGCATGGATTGTAGGCGCCGCCCTATACCTTGTCTG
CCTCCCCGCGTTGCGTCGCGGTGCATGGAGCCGGGCCACCTCGACCTGAATGGAAGCCGGCGGCACCTCG
CTAACGGATTCACCACTCCAAGAATTGGAGCCAATCAATTCTTGCGGAGAACTGTGAATGCGCAAACCAA
CCCTTGGCAGAACATATCCATCGCGTCCGCCATCTCCAGCAGCCGCACGCGGCGCATCTCGGGCAGCGTT
GGGTCCTGGCCACGGGTGCGCATGATCGTGCTCCTGTCGTTGAGGACCCGGCTAGGCTGGCGGGGTTGCC
TTACTGGTTAGCAGAATGAATCACCGATACGCGAGCGAACGTGAAGCGACTGCTGCTGCAAAACGTCTGC
GACCTGAGCAACAACATGAATGGTCTTCGGTTTCCGTGTTTCGTAAAGTCTGGAAACGCGGAAGTCCCCT
ACGTGCTGCTGAAGTTGCCCGCAACAGAGAGTGGAACCAACCGGTGATACCACGATACTATGACTGAGAG
TCAACGCCATGAGCGGCCTCATTTCTTATTCTGAGTTACAACAGTCCGCACCGCTGTCCGGTAGCTCCTT
CCGGTGGGCGCGGGGCATGACTATCGTCGCCGCACTTATGACTGTCTTCTTTATCATGCAACTCGTAGGA
CAGGTGCCGGCAGCGCCCAACAGTCCCCCGGCCACGGGGCCTGCCACCATACCCACGCCGAAACAAGCGC
CCTGCACCATTATGTTCCGGATCTGCATCGCAGGATGCTGCTGGCTACCCTGTGGAACACCTACATCTGT
ATTAACGAAGCGCTAACCGTTTTTATCAGGCTCTGGGAGGCAGAATAAATGATCATATCGTCAATTATTA
CCTCCACGGGGAGAGCCTGAGCAAACTGGCCTCAGGCATTTGAGAAGCACACGGTCACACTGCTTCCGGT
AGTCAATAAACCGGTAAACCAGCAATAGACATAAGCGGCTATTTAACGACCCTGCCCTGAACCGACGACC
GGGTCGAATTTGCTTTCGAATTTCTGCCATTCATCCGCTTATTATCACTTATTCAGGCGTAGCACCAGGC
GTTTAAGGGCACCAATAACTGCCTTAAAAAAATTACGCCCCGCCCTGCCACTCATCGCAGTACTGTTGTA
ATTCATTAAGCATTCTGCCGACATGGAAGCCATCACAGACGGCATGATGAACCTGAATCGCCAGCGGCAT
CAGCACCTTGTCGCCTTGCGTATAATATTTGCCCATGGTGAAAACGGGGGCGAAGAAGTTGTCCATATTG
GCCACGTTTAAATCAAAACTGGTGAAACTCACCCAGGGATTGGCTGAGACGAAAAACATATTCTCAATAA
ACCCTTTAGGGAAATAGGCCAGGTTTTCACCGTAACACGCCACATCTTGCGAATATATGTGTAGAAACTG
CCGGAAATCGTCGTGGTATTCACTCCAGAGCGATGAAAACGTTTCAGTTTGCTCATGGAAAACGGTGTAA
CAAGGGTGAACACTATCCCATATCACCAGCTCACCGTCTTTCATTGCCATACG
Features (pLannotate 1.2.2; 11 found; start..end, strand, type, name):
    220..322     -  promoter       cat promoter: promoter of the E. coli cat gene encoding chloramphenicol acetyltransferase
    443..586     +  mobile_element IS1 (fragment): prokaryotic transposable element IS1
    705..760     -  rep_origin     RSF ori (fragment): Plasmids containing the RSF 1030 origin of replication can be propagated in E. coli cells that contain additional plasmids with compatible origins.
    848..1393    -  rep_origin     p15A ori: Plasmids containing the medium-copy-number p15A origin of replication can be propagated in E. coli cells that contain a second plasmid with the ColE1 origin.
   1506..1579    +  promoter       PLtetO-1 promoter: modified phage lambda PL promoter with tet operator sites (Lutz and Bujard, 1997)
   1609..4254    +  CDS            alkS: ALKS_PSEOL - Experimental evidence at transcript level: Swiss-Prot protein existence level 2. This protein activates the expression of alkBFGHJKL operon in the presence of alkanes. From Pseudomonas oleovorans.
   4258..5159    +  CDS            TcR (fragment): tetracycline efflux protein; tet; confers resistance to tetracycline
   5663..5756    +  CDS            TcR (fragment): tetracycline efflux protein; tet; confers resistance to tetracycline
   5753..5810    -  CDS            TcR (fragment): tetracycline efflux protein; tet; confers resistance to tetracycline
   5800..5895    +  CDS            resD (fragment): REDF_ECOLI - Also known as D. Protein inferred from homology: Swiss-Prot protein existence level 3. Acts as a repressor of transcription and as a site-specific resolvase that cleaves at the RfsF site. From Escherichia coli (strain K12).
   6193..219     -  CDS            CmR (across the origin): chloramphenicol acetyltransferase; cat; confers resistance to chloramphenicol
