[The description below was written by a language model from this plasmid's Addgene catalogue record and pLannotate feature annotations shown in this document.]
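Description:
pACYC-PLlambda-alkSm4-3 is a 6.6 kb bacterial expression plasmid for synthetic biology work, built on a pACYC backbone and propagated in E. coli. It replicates from the p15A origin, which is compatible with ColE1-type plasmids, so it can be maintained in the same cell as a second construct. Selection is by chloramphenicol, through the cat gene and its native promoter. The feature table also shows several tetracycline-resistance gene fragments, along with short IS1, RSF ori and resD fragments. These appear to be backbone remnants, with the TcR gene disrupted by the insertion, and are not functional parts of the design.

The payload is a 2.6 kb mutant allele of alkS, cloned between KpnI and BamHI sites that are both retained. AlkS is the Pseudomonas putida (oleovorans) transcriptional regulator that activates the alkBFGHJKL alkane-degradation operon when alkanes are present. The m4-3 variant carries four substitutions: Q410I, S470T, K546E and E775D. The record lists the promoter as PLlambda. The automated annotation labels the element just upstream of the coding sequence as PLtetO-1, a phage lambda PL derivative containing tet operator sites, so the promoter is PL-based, though the two sources name it differently.

The associated publication describes evolving an alkane-inducible biosensor to respond better to short-chain alkanes, and this plasmid supplies the evolved regulator component of that system. No reporter gene or AlkS-responsive promoter is annotated on the plasmid. The sensor output would therefore presumably come from a separate, compatible construct, although the record does not describe one.
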