Addgene plasmid #44383: pACYC-PLlambda-alkSm4-3
Depositing lab: Hal Alper. Depositing organization: University of Texas at Austin. Publication: Evolution of an alkane-inducible biosensor for increased responsiveness to short-chain alkanes. Reed B, Blazeck J, Alper H. J Biotechnol. 2012 Apr 15;158(3):75-9. doi: 10.1016/j.jbiotec.2012.01.028. Epub 2012 Feb 2. PubMed 22326628.
Backbone
  Vector backbone: pACYC
  Backbone size w/o insert (bp): 3984
  Total vector size (bp): 6633
  Vector type: Synthetic Biology
Growth in bacteria
  Bacterial resistance: Chloramphenicol, 25 μg/mL
  Growth temperature: 37°C
  Growth strain: DH5alpha
  Copy number: Unknown
Gene/Insert
  Gene/Insert name: AlkSm4-3
  Species: Pseudomonas putida
  Insert size (bp): 2649
  Mutation: Q410I, S470T, K546E, E775D
  Promoter: PLlambda
  Cloning method: Restriction Enzyme; 5′ cloning site KpnI (not destroyed); 3′ cloning site BamHI (not destroyed)
  Sequencing primers: 5′ p15A-F (see manuscript for additional); 3′ pBRrevBam
Terms and licenses: Academic/Nonprofit Terms; Industry Terms
How to cite: pACYC-PLlambda-alkSm4-3 was a gift from Hal Alper (Addgene plasmid # 44383 ; http://n2t.net/addgene:44383 ; RRID:Addgene_44383)
