>Addgene plasmid #44383 | pACYC-PLlambda-alkSm4-3 | addgene partial sequence | sequence record 62739 | pBRrevBam 5'-GGTGATGTCGGCGATATAGG-3'
GCCACGATGCGTCCGGCGTAGAGGATCCTTAGATAATTCCTTGACGCTCAGCTTCAATTGTTGCTTGCGT
GCGATTCACTACATTCAAGGTGGCAAATATTTTCCTCATATGCCACTTTATAGCATCTTCGGTGACATGC
ATATTTGTTGCTATTTGTTTGTTTGAGCACCCCTCTTTTACAAGCCTCAAGACAGCAATCTGCTTCCGTG
TCAATAAAGCGTCAGCTTTATTCTCTGCGGACTTTCCAATCTCAACTATTCGCGGAAGACTAAAAGCCCC
AATCGCTTGGTCTAAATTAACTGCTGTGAAGGCTTCACATGAAGCCGGAATTATTCGCTCAATTAAACAT
ACATCATCAAGAACTGTTTGAAAGCATTGAAGCTGTTTTGCTATCTCCACTGCATAAACAATGTTAAGCT
GAGCCTTTTTTAAATCACCGGCACCTGCCTGCGCTCCGGCCAAACACAATAATCCACGGACTTCCAGCTG
GCCCGCGTTAATTTTACGGGCTTGCTGAATAGCCAATAACGCTCTGTGCGCGGCACTATGAAAGTTCCGA
TCTCGGGAAAGCACTAGTGATTGAACGAGCAGCAGGCGTGCTTTTAGGGGGGCTGAGTGCTGTCCGGAGA
AAATCTTATGATCTTCAAGAGTTTTTAAATTATTTATGCCCGTTATGCCTTGACAGACTAAGCGCTGATA
GATCTCAATTTGGCTCATAACTTCCAATCTTGGTAGATTTTTTTCAACTGCATGCGCCTT
