>Addgene plasmid #44383 | pACYC-PLlambda-alkSm4-3 | addgene partial sequence | sequence record 62742 | pspAlkS-F1 5'-tagacttgccgttgttgcac-3'
GTTGCAGGCAATACAATAAAAGGGTTCTCGCAGCTTAAACTTGCAGGCGCTATGCGGGAGTACACCGAGA
AAGACTTGGCCTTTAGCGCAGAAGAGGCGGTGGCGTTAGCGGAGGCAGAGTCTGTTCTTGGAGTTCCTGA
AGAACAGATAGAGACCTTGGTGCAAGAAGTTGAGGGGTGGCCTGCTCTTGTAGTTTTTTTGTTAAAGCGT
GAGTTGCCGGCCAAGCATATTTCAGCAGTAGTTGAAGTAGACAATTACTTTAGGGATGAAATATTTGAGG
CGATTCCCGAGCGCTATCGTGTTTTTCTTGCAAATTCTTCATTGCTCGATTTCGTGACGCCTGATCAATA
CAATTATGTATTCAAATGCGTCAATGGGGTCTCATGTATTAAGTATTTAAGCACTAATTACATGTTGCTT
CGCCATGTGAGCGGTGAGCCAGCGCAGTTTACACTGCATCCAGTACTGCGTAATTTTCTACGAGAAATTA
CTTGGACTGAAAATCCTGCTAAAAGATCCTACCTGCTTAAGCGTGCAGCTTTCTGGCATTGGCGTAGAGG
TGAATACCAGTATGCAATACGAATATCCCTACGGGCGAATGACTGTCGCTGGGCAGTCAGCATGTCTGAG
AGAATAATTTTAGATTTGTCATTTCGTCAGGGCGAAATAGATGCGCTGAGACAGTGGCTGTTAGAGCTGC
CGAAGCAGGCCTGGCACATAAAACCCATAG
