>Addgene plasmid #44383 | pACYC-PLlambda-alkSm4-3 | addgene partial sequence | sequence record 62767 | p15A-F 5'-gattacgcgcagaccaaaac-3'
ATTTCTAGACAATTCCGACGTCTAAGAAACCATTATTATCATGACATTAACCTATAAAGATAGGCGTATC
ACGAGGCCCTTTCGTCTTCACCTCGAGTCCCTATCAGTGATAGAGATTGACATCCCTATCAGTGATAGGG
ATACTGAGCACATCAGCAGGACGCACTGACCGAATTCATTAAAGAGGAGAAAGGTACCGCATGAAAATAA
TAATAAATAATGATTTCCCGGTCGCTAAGGTCGGAGCGGATCAAATTACGACTCTAGTAAGTGCCAAAGT
TCATAGTTGCATATATCGGCCAAGATTGAGTATCGCGGATGGAGCCGCTCCCAGAGTATGCCTTTACAGA
GCCCCACCTGGATATGGGAAAACCGTTGCTCTTGCGTTCGAGTGGCTACGCCACAGAACAGCCGGACGTC
CTGCAGTGTGGCTTTCTTTAAGAGCCAGTTCTTACAGTGAATTTGATATCTGCGCAGAGATTATTGAGCA
GCTTGAAACTTTCGAAATGGTAAAATTCAGCCGTGTGAGAGAGGGTGTGAGCAAGCCTGCGCTCTTGCGA
GACCTTGCATCTAGTCTTTGGCAGAGCACCTCGAATAACGAGATAGAAACGCTAGTTTGTTTGGATAATA
TTAATCATGACTTAGACTTGCCGTTGTTGCACGCACTTATGGAGTTTATGTTAAATACACCAAAAAATAT
CAGGTTTGCAGTTGCAGGCAATACAATAAAAGGGTTCTCGCAGCTTAAACTTGCAGGCGCTATGCGGGAG
TACACCGAGA
