>Addgene plasmid #44383 | pACYC-PLlambda-alkSm4-3 | addgene partial sequence | sequence record 62803 | pspAlkS-R1 5'-cccgttatgccttgacagac-3'
AGATTTTTTTCAACTGCATGCGCCTTCGCCCACTCCAATATCTCAATGGAGCCATTTAGGTCACTCCTTC
CAAGCCGCCAAGCTGACACAGCACGGCATACGGAAAAAAACACGTCTGTCACCCCGTGATTGGAAATGAA
CTCTAAAATTTTGGAGAGCTTTTCTTCTGAGGTGTCCAAGCAGCGCAATTCATAATGTAACTCAAGCTCT
AGAGCGTCAAACATTTTCGAAGTAAACTCGGATTCCATCATCTGCGCGCGACTGTCTGTGCGTGCTTGAG
TTATAATCTGCCTCGCCCAGCCCATTTCTCCGCTTGCTAGGGCTTGTTGAAACCTCGCGACATACAGCCA
ACCAAAAGCAAAATTTTGTTTTGCAAATTTATTCACGGCTTGGGCCTGAGCCAGCACCTTCTCCAACTCT
GCAAATCTATACTCACTGGCAAAAATAAAAGCCAAACAGGTTAGCGCGGCCCCTTTTCCAACTGCGTTTG
AATCCCCAAATAAACTAATCCACTTATTACAGAGCTCCTCACTCGTAAGCATTTCATCTTTCGTTGCTTT
ACCTATTGCAAGCACAAGCTGCAGCCATTCCTTTTCTTGCCATTTATTTTTTTTATCGGATTGTGAAGAT
AGGTCTTTAATTAACTTCTCTGCTCGCGCGCCTTGCTGACTGAAATACAATACCCACGCGTAACTAATAA
GCACTATGGGTTTTATGTGCCAGGCCTGCT
